>Addgene plasmid #214227 | pDSG600 | addgene full sequence | sequence record 426123 | Addgene NGS Result
GAGAGCGTTCACCGACAAACAACAGATAAAACGAAAGGCCCAGTCTTTCGACTGAGCCTTTCGTTTTATT
TGATGCCTGGGGAGTGTGAGTGGGAGGTCTGTATGTACGTCGAGTACCTTTGGTCGAAAAAAAAAGCCCG
CACTGTCAGGTGCGGGCTTTTTTCTGTGTTTCCTTAACGCTGTGTACCCGGACAAACACCATTAATCAGC
AGGAAGGTAAATTCTTCAATATCCTGTTCAACGGTCAGCTGTTCGGTCAGTAGGCGATACCAACAAAAAC
CAAAAATCATATCCAGCAGCAGTTCACGATTGGTATCTTTCGGCAGTTCACCATTGCTAATGGCATTTTC
AACCAGTTTTTTCGGCATCTCACGACGACGTTCCATAAACTGATCTTTCAGCTGGGTCAGGGTTGCAGGG
TCCAGCTGTGCTTCTGCAATAACACAACGAAATGCTTCACCACAAATGGTTTCACGCCAAACTTTCCACA
GATTACGCAGCAGAAAATCCAGATCGGCTTTAAAGCTACCCAGATCCGGAAATTTACGCACCTGTTCGCT
TTCATTTTCATACACTTCGGCAATCAGTGCTGCTTTATTGGTCCACCAACGATAAATGGTCGGTTTGCTT
GCACCGGCACGACGTGCAACGCTTTCAATGCTCAGACCGCTATAACCACATTCTTTCAGGATTTCAATGG
TGCTGGTCAGAATTGCTTTATGGGTATGCGGACTACGCAGGCTACCAATGCTGCTACGGCTCGGGGTACG
TGCCATTAATTATTCCTACTTTCAGAGGAAAGTTAAACAAAATTATTTGTAGAGGGAAACCGTTGTGGTC
TCCCTGAATATATTATACGAGCCTTATGCATGCCCGTAAAGTTATCCAGCAACCACTCATAGACCTAGGG
CAGCAGATAGGGACGACGTGGTGTTAGCTGTGCCGTCGGAATTGCTATAGCCCTTAACGCATGAGAAAGC
CCCCGGAAGATCACCTTCCGGGGGCTTTTTTATTGCGCTCTGATTCGTTACCAATTGACATGATACGAAA
CGTACCGTATCGTTAAGGTTACTTAGCCATCCCGAAATACGTCCCCATAAGTAATGAAGGCAGCTATTTA
TATACGTGTTTCTACTCAAGAGCAAGTAGAAAATTATTCAATACAAGCTCAAACTGAAAAACTAACAGGA
TTGTGCCGCTCGAAGGACTGGGACGTATACGATATTTTCATTGACGGCGGATACTCCGGCTCAAATATGA
ATCGTCCCGCATTAAATGAAATGCTAAGTAAACTACACGAAATTGATGCTGTAGTCGTATATCGATTAGA
CAGACTATCCCGCTCACAAAGAGACACAATAACGCTTATTGAAGAATACTTCTTAAAAAACAATGTAGAG
TTTGTTAGTTTGTCTGAAACGCTTGATACCAGTTCCCCTTTCGGTCGTGCAATGATTGGTATATTATCAG
TATTCGCACAGCTAGAGCGCGAAACAATCCGAGATCGTATGGTGATGGGGAAAATTAAGCGTATTGAAGC
AGGTCTTCCGTTAACAACTGCGAAAGGTAGAACGTTCGGCTATGATGTTATAGATACAAAATTATACATT
AATGAAGAAGAAGCAAAACAGTTACAACTGATTTATGATATTTTCGAAGAAGAACAAAGTATAACTTTTT
TACAGAAAAGACTAAAAAAATTAGGCTTTAAAGTTAGAACATATAATCGCTATAACAACTGGCTAACTAA
TGATTTGTATTGTGGTTATGTTTCATATAAAGATAAAGTTCATGTAAAAGGTATTCATGAACCTATCATC
AGTGAAGAGCAATTCTATAGAGTTCAAGAAATATTTACTCGTATGGGTAAAAATCCGAACATGAATAGAG
ATTCAGCATCGTTGCTAAATAATTTAGTAGTTTGTAGTAAATGCGGGTTAGGCTTTGTTCATCGTAGAAA
AGATACAATGTCGCGTGGTAAAAAATATCATTATAGATATTATAGTTGCAAGACTTATAAACATACTCAT
GAACTCGAAAAATGCGGGAATAAAATTTGGAGAGCTGACAAACTTGAAGAATTAATTATTAATCGTGTGA
ATAATTATAGTTTCGCTTCCAGAAATGTAGATAAAGAAGATGAATTAGATAGCTTAAATGAAAAGCTTAA
AATAGAACATGCAAAGAAAAAACGATTATTTGATTTATATATAAATGGCTCGTATGAAGTTTCAGAACTT
GATTCTATGATGAATGATATTGATGCTCAAATTAATTATTATGAATCACAAATAGAAGCTAACGAAGAAT
TGAAGAAAAACAAAAAGATACAAGAAAATTTAGCTGATTTAGCAACAGTTGATTTTGACTCTTTAGAGTT
CAGAGAAAAGCAACTTTATTTAAAATCACTAATAAACAAAATTTATATTGATGGTGAACAAGTTACTATT
GAATGGCTCGAACAGAAACTGATCAGCGAAGAAGATCTGTGATAGTAATAACCCGGGGGTTCCCATGGTA
CGCGTGCTAGAGGCATCAAATAAAACGAAAGGCTCAGTCGAAAGACTGGGCCTTTCGTTTTATCTGTTGT
TTGTCGGTGAACGCTCTCCTGAGTAGGACAAATCCGCCGCCCTAGATACTAGTAGCGGCCGCTGCAGGAG
TCACTAAGGGTTAGTTAGTTAGATTAGCAGAAAGTCAAAAGCCTCCGACCGGAGGCTTTTGACTAAAACT
TCCCTTGGGGTTATCATTGGGGCTCACTCAAAGGCGGTAATCAGATAAAAAAAATCCTTAGCTTTCGCTA
AGGATGATTTCTGCTAGTATGCTTGGATTCTCACCAATAAAAAACGCCCGGCGGCAACCGAGCGTTCTGA
ACAAATCCAGATGGAGTTCTGAGGTCATTACTGGATCTATCAACAGGAGTCCAAGCGAGCTCTTATTTGC
CGACTACCTTGGTGATCTCGCCTTTCACGTAGTGGACAAATTCTTCCAACTGATCTGCGCGCGAGGCCAA
GCGATCTTCTTCTTGTCCAAGATAAGCCTGTCTAGCTTCAAGTATGACGGGCTGATACTGGGCCGGCAGG
CGCTCCATTGCCCAGTCGGCAGCGACATCCTTCGGCGCGATTTTGCCGGTTACTGCGCTGTACCAAATGC
GGGACAACGTAAGCACTACATTTCGCTCATCGCCAGCCCAGTCGGGCGGCGAGTTCCATAGCGTTAAGGT
TTCATTTAGCGCCTCAAATAGATCCTGTTCAGGAACCGGATCAAAGAGTTCCTCCGCCGCTGGACCTACC
AAGGCAACGCTATGTTCTCTTGCTTTTGTCAGCAAGATAGCCAGATCAATGTCGATCGTGGCTGGCTCGA
AGATACCTGCAAGAATGTCATTGCGCTGCCATTCTCCAAATTGCAGTTCGCGCTTAGCTGGATAACGCCA
CGGAATGATGTCGTCGTGCACAACAATGGTGACTTCTACAGCGCGGAGAATCTCGCTCTCTCCAGGGGAA
GCCGAAGTTTCCAAAAGGTCGTTGATCAAAGCTCGCCGCGTTGTTTCATCAAGCCTTACGGTCACCGTAA
CCAGCAAATCAATATCACTGTGTGGCTTCAGGCCGCCATCCACTGCGGAGCCGTACAAATGTACGGCCAG
CAACGTCGGTTCGAGATGGCGCTCGATGACGCCAACTACCTCTGATAGTTGAGTCGATACTTCGGCGATC
ACCGCTTCCCTCATACGAAACGATCCTCATCCTGTCTCTTGATCAGATCTTGATCCCCTGCGCCATCAGA
TCCTTGGCGGCAAGAAAGCCATCCAGTTTACTTTGCAGGGCTTCCCAACCTTACCAGAGGGCGCCCCAGC
TGGCAATTCCGGTTCGCTTGCTCTCTAGTAGTTACATTGTCGATCTGTTCATGGTGAACAGCTTTGAATG
CACCAAAAACTCGTAAAAGCTCTGATGTATCTATCTTTTTTACACCGTTTTCATCTGTGCATATGGACAG
TTTTCCCTTTGATATGTAACGGTGAACAGTTGTTCTACTTTTGTTTGTTAGTCTTGATGCTTCACTGATA
GATACAAGAGCCATAAGAACCTCAGATCCTTCCGTATTTAGCCAGTATGTTCTCTAGTGTGGTTCGTTGT
TTTTGCGTGAGCCATGAGAACGAACCATTGAGATCATACTTACTTTGCATGTCACTCAAAAATTTTGCCT
CAAAACTGGTGAGCTGAATTTTTGCAGTTAAAGCATCGTGTAGTGTTTTTCTTAGTCCGTTATGTAGGTA
GGAATCTGATGTAATGGTTGTTGGTATTTTGTCACCATTCATTTTTATCTGGTTGTTCTCAAGTTCGGTT
ACGAGATCCATTTGTCTATCTAGTTCAACTTGGAAAATCAACGTATCAGTCGGGCGGCCTCGCTTATCAA
CCACCAATTTCATATTGCTGTAAGTGTTTAAATCTTTACTTATTGGTTTCAAAACCCATTGGTTAAGCCT
TTTAAACTCATGGTAGTTATTTTCAAGCATTAACATGAACTTAAATTCATCAAGGCTAATCTCTATATTT
GCCTTGTGAGTTTTCTTTTGTGTTAGTTCTTTTAATAACCACTCATAAATCCTCATAGAGTATTTGTTTT
CAAAAGACTTAACATGTTCCAGATTATATTTTATGAATTTTTTTAACTGGAAAAGATAAGGCAATATCTC
TTCACTAAAAACTAATTCTAATTTTTCGCTTGAGAACTTGGCATAGTTTGTCCACTGGAAAATCCCAAAG
CCTTTAACCAAAGGATTCCTGATTTCCACAGTTCTCGTCATCAGCTCTCTGGTTGCTTTAGCTAATACAC
CATAAGCATTTTCCCTACTGATGTTCATCATCTGAGCGTATTGGTTATAAGTGAACGATACCGTCCGTTC
TTTCCTTGTAGGGTTTTCAATCGTGGGGTTGAGTAGTGCCACACAGCATAAAATTAGCTTGGTTTCATGC
TCCGTTAAGTCATAGCGACTAATCGCTAGTTCATTTGCTTTGAAAACAACTAATTCAGACATACATCTCA
ATTGGTCTAGGTGATTTTAATCACTATACCAATTGAGATGGGCTAGTCAATGATAATTACATGTCCTTTT
CCTTTGAGTTGTGGGTATCTGTAAATTCTGCTAGACCTTTGCTGGAAAACTTGTAAATTCTGCTAGACCC
TCTGTAAATTCCGCTAGACCTTTGTGTGTTTTTTTTGTTTATATTCAAGTGGTTATAATTTATAGAATAA
AGAAAGAATAAAAAAAGATAAAAAGAATAGATCCCAGCCCTGTGTATAACTCACTACTTTAGTCAGTTCC
GCAGTATTACAAAAGGATGTCGCAAACGCTGTTTGCTCCTCTACAAAACAGACCTTAAAACCCTAAAGGC
TTAAGTAGCACCCTCGCAAGCTCGGGCAAATCGCTGAATATTCCTTTTGTCTCCGACCATCAGGCACCTG
AGTCGCTGTCTTTTTCGTGACATTCAGTTCGCTGCGCTCACGGCTCTGGCAGTGAATGGGGGTAAATGGC
ACTACAGGCGCCTTTTATGGATTCATGCAAGGAAACTACCCATAATACAAGAAAAGCCCGTCACGGGCTT
CTCAGGGCGTTTTATGGCGGGTCTGCTATGTGGTGCTATCTGACTTTTTGCTGTTCAGCAGTTCCTGCCC
TCTGATTTTCCAGTCTGACCACTTCGGATTATCCCGTGACAGGTCATTCAGACTGGCTAATGCACCCAGT
AAGGCAGCGGTATCATCAACAGGCTTACCCGTCTTACTGTCCCTAGTGCTTGGATTCTCACCAATAAAAA
ACGCCCGGCGGCAACCGAGCGTTCTGAACAAATCCAGATGGAGTTCTGAGGTCATTACTGGATCTATCAA
CAGGAGTCCAAGCGAGCTCGTAAACTTGGTCTGACAGCTCTAGCTCCGGCAAAAAAACGGGCAAGGTGTC
ACCACCCTGCCCTTTTTCTTTAAAACCGAAAAGATTACTTCGCGTTTGCCACCTGACGTCTAAGAAAAGG
AATATTCAGCAATTTGCCCGTGCCGAAGAAAGGCCCACCCGTGAAGGTGAGCCAGTGAGTTGATTGCTAC
GTAATTAGTTAGTTAGCCCTTAGTGACTCGAATTCGCGGCCGCTTCTAGAG
Features (pLannotate 1.2.2; 15 found; start..end, strand, type, name):
      1..72      -  terminator     rrnB T1 terminator: transcription terminator T1 from the E. coli rrnB gene
    126..194     -  ncRNA          Thr leader (fragment): Accession: RF00506 - Threonine operon leader
   2537..2623    +  terminator     rrnB T1 terminator: Escherichia coli rrnB; transcription terminator T1 from the E. coli rrnB gene
   2637..2657    +  misc_feature   BioBrick suffix: universal suffix for all parts
   2693..2724    +  terminator     tonB terminator: bidirectional E. coli tonB-P14 transcription terminator
   2771..2811    -  terminator     bacterial terminator (fragment): putative bacterial transcription terminator
   2827..2921    -  terminator     lambda t0 terminator: transcription terminator from phage lambda
   2933..3724    -  CDS            SmR: aminoglycoside adenylyltransferase (Murphy, 1985); aadA; confers resistance to spectinomycin and streptomycin
   3756..3878    -  CDS            tnpA (fragment): TN5P_ECOLX - Also known as tnp. Experimental evidence at protein level: Swiss-Prot protein existence level 1. Mediates transposition of transposon Tn5 by a 'cut and paste' mechanism. First, the monomeric transposase binds the 19 bp inverted DNA repeats flanking the transposon. Then, dimerization of the DNA- bound transposase creates a synaptic DNA complex. After nicking of the first DNA strand, excision of the transposon proceeds through a series of intermediates. The transposase then mediates the insertion of the transposon at a new site by strand transfer. The activity of the wild- type tran
   4082..5032    -  CDS            Rep101: RepA protein needed for replication with the pSC101 origin; rep101
   5080..5302    -  rep_origin     pSC101 ori: low-copy replication origin that requires the Rep101 protein
   5794..5888    -  terminator     lambda t0 terminator: transcription terminator from phage lambda
   5925..5984    +  terminator     his operon terminator: This putative transcriptin terminator from the E. coli his operon has a 2-bp deletion introduced during synthesis. Its efficiency has not been determined.
   6044..6073    -  terminator     T3Te terminator: phage T3 early transcription terminator
   6120..6141    +  misc_feature   BioBrick prefix: BioBrick prefix for parts that do not start with "ATG"
