[The description below was written by a language model from this plasmid's Addgene catalogue record and pLannotate feature annotations shown in this document.]
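Description:
pDSG600 is a low-copy bacterial expression plasmid for synthetic biology work in Escherichia coli, built on the BioBrick backbone pSB4S5. It replicates from the pSC101 origin together with its cognate Rep101 (RepA) initiator protein, which keeps copy number low. Selection relies on an aadA aminoglycoside adenylyltransferase gene (SmR) that confers spectinomycin and streptomycin resistance. The backbone is heavily insulated by transcription terminators (lambda t0, tonB, his operon, T3Te and a further putative bacterial terminator). BioBrick prefix and suffix sequences mark the boundaries of the cloning region. A short fragment matching the Tn5 transposase lies near the resistance gene and appears to be a backbone remnant rather than a functional element.

The catalogue lists the insert as PhlF and A118, and describes the plasmid as the integrase plasmid for "competition strain 3". PhlF is a TetR-family repressor widely used in genetic circuits, and A118 is the name of a phage-derived serine integrase that catalyses unidirectional recombination between its attachment sites. Neither coding sequence is annotated in the automated feature table. The roughly 2.3 kb stretch between a threonine-operon leader fragment and the second rrnB T1 terminator carries no features, and this is presumably where the payload sits, bracketed by rrnB T1 terminators. The record does not state which promoters drive these genes or how PhlF regulates the system, though part of the plasmid derives from an earlier plasmid, pNR220. The associated work concerns a synthetic differentiation circuit in E. coli designed to suppress takeover by mutants, so the plasmid probably supplies integrase activity in a strain used for competition experiments.
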