Addgene plasmid #214227: pDSG600
Purpose: competition strain 3 integrase plasmid
Depositing lab: Uri Alon. Depositing organization: Weizmann Institute of Science. Publication: A synthetic differentiation circuit in Escherichia coli for suppressing mutant takeover. Glass DS, Bren A, Vaisbourd E, Mayo A, Alon U. Cell. 2024 Jan 31:S0092-8674(24)00061-8. doi: 10.1016/j.cell.2024.01.024. PubMed 38320549.
Backbone
  Vector backbone: pSB4S5
  Vector type: Bacterial Expression, Synthetic Biology
Growth in bacteria
  Bacterial resistance: Spectinomycin, 50 μg/mL
  Growth temperature: 37°C
  Growth strain: DH5alpha
  Copy number: Low Copy
Gene/Insert
  Gene/Insert name: PhlF, A118
Resource information
  A portion of this plasmid was derived from a plasmid made by: pNR220 (Addgene #79541)
Terms and licenses: Academic/Nonprofit Terms; Industry Terms: Not Available to Industry
How to cite: pDSG600 was a gift from Uri Alon (Addgene plasmid # 214227 ; http://n2t.net/addgene:214227 ; RRID:Addgene_214227)
